Addgene plasmid #156697: pD649-HAsp-TNFSF10-Fc(DAPA)-AviTag-6xHis
Purpose: Mammalian expression of cell-surface protein extracellular domain fused to Fc(DAPA)-Avi-6xHis. Protein is secreted from cells.
Depositing lab: Chris Garcia. Depositing organization: Stanford University. Publication: A Human IgSF Cell-Surface Interactome Reveals a Complex Network of Protein-Protein Interactions. Wojtowicz WM, Vielmetter J, Fernandes RA, Siepe DH, Eastman CL, Chisholm GB, Cox S, Klock H, Anderson PW, Rue SM, Miller JJ, Glaser SM, Bragstad ML, Vance J, Lam AW, Lesley SA, Zinn K, Garcia KC. Cell. 2020 Aug 20;182(4):1027-1043.e17. doi: 10.1016/j.cell.2020.07.025. PubMed 32822567.
Backbone
  Vector backbone: pD649
  Backbone size w/o insert (bp): 6106
  Vector type: Mammalian Expression
Growth in bacteria
  Bacterial resistance: Ampicillin, 100 μg/mL
  Growth temperature: 37°C
  Growth strain: DH5alpha
  Copy number: High Copy
Gene/Insert
  Gene/Insert name: TNFSF10 (alt name: TNF10)
  Species: H. sapiens (human)
  Insert size (bp): 729
  Mutation: Fc region of human IgG contains D265A and P329A mutations (DAPA)
  Entrez Gene: TNFSF10 (a.k.a. APO2L, Apo-2L, CD253, TANCR, TL2, TNLG6A, TRAIL)
  Promoter: CMV/SP6
  Tag / fusion protein: Fc(DAPA)-AviTag-6xHis (C terminal on backbone)
  Cloning method: Restriction Enzyme; 5′ cloning site GCGGCCGC (not destroyed); 3′ cloning site GGCGCGCC (not destroyed)
  Sequencing primers: 5′ ATTTAGGTGACACTATAG; 3′ CACGTACCAGTTGAACTTCACC
Resource information
  A portion of this plasmid was derived from a plasmid made by: synthesis by ThermoFisher
Terms and licenses: Academic/Nonprofit Terms; Industry Terms: Not Available to Industry
Depositor comments: Some plasmids in this collection may have an IS4-like element ISVsa5 family transposase upstream of the CMV promoter.
How to cite: pD649-HAsp-TNFSF10-Fc(DAPA)-AviTag-6xHis was a gift from Chris Garcia (Addgene plasmid # 156697 ; http://n2t.net/addgene:156697 ; RRID:Addgene_156697)
