[The description below was written by a language model from this plasmid's Addgene catalogue record and pLannotate feature annotations shown in this document.]
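Description:
pD649-HAsp-TNFSF10-Fc(DAPA)-AviTag-6xHis is a mammalian expression plasmid built on the pD649 backbone for producing a secreted, Fc-fused form of the extracellular domain of human TNFSF10 (TRAIL/APO2L). It is maintained in E. coli as a high-copy plasmid through a ColE1/pUC-type origin and selected with ampicillin via a full-length β-lactamase gene. The annotated sequence also carries an SV40 early promoter/EM7 promoter unit driving a puromycin N-acetyltransferase coding region followed by an SV40 poly(A) signal, which would allow puromycin selection in mammalian cells. The short kanamycin-resistance, lacZα, ble and f1 ori matches are only fragments and appear to be backbone remnants.

The expression cassette uses the CMV immediate-early enhancer and promoter, followed by a fragment of CMV intron A and an SP6 promoter that can serve for in vitro transcription or as a sequencing primer site. The open reading frame begins with a secretion signal: the name indicates an HA signal peptide, although the automated annotation matched a fragment of a mouse IgH signal sequence in this position. It continues with the TNFSF10 ectodomain, cloned between retained restriction sites, and a human IgG1 Fc region. The Fc carries the D265A and P329A (DAPA) substitutions, which are generally used to reduce Fc effector binding. A C-terminal AviTag for site-specific biotinylation and a 6xHis tag for metal-affinity purification are listed in the record but are not individually annotated in the feature table. A bGH poly(A) signal ends the transcript.

The plasmid belongs to a collection made for mapping interactions among human cell-surface proteins with secreted, dimeric ectodomain reagents. The depositor notes that some plasmids in the collection may carry an IS4-like transposase insertion upstream of the CMV promoter; none is annotated here.
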