Features (pLannotate 1.2.2; 21 found; start..end, strand, type, name):
    119..143     -  CDS            KanR (fragment): aminoglycoside phosphotransferase; aph(3')-Ia; confers resistance to kanamycin
    254..842     +  rep_origin     ori: high-copy-number ColE1/pMB1/pBR322/pUC origin of replication
   1067..1084    +  terminator     rrnB T2 terminator (fragment): transcription terminator T2 from the E. coli rrnB gene
   1109..1128    -  CDS            lacZα (fragment): LacZα fragment of β-galactosidase; lacZ fragment
   1584..1600    +  protein_bind   lac operator: The lac repressor binds to the lac operator to inhibit transcription in E. coli. This inhibition can be relieved by adding lactose or isopropyl-β-D-thiogalactopyranoside (IPTG). lac repressor encoded by lacI
   1843..2146    +  enhancer       CMV enhancer: human cytomegalovirus immediate early enhancer
   2147..2350    +  promoter       CMV promoter: human cytomegalovirus (CMV) immediate early promoter
   2486..2529    +  intron         CMV intron (fragment): modified intron A from human cytomegalovirus
   2581..2599    +  promoter       SP6 promoter: promoter for bacteriophage SP6 RNA polymerase
   2603..2640    +  CDS            IgH signal sequence (fragment): signal sequence from the mouse immunoglobulin heavy chain variable region
   2704..3477    +  CDS            TNFSF10 (fragment): TNF10_HUMAN - Also known as APO2L, TRAIL. Experimental evidence at protein level: Swiss-Prot protein existence level 1. Cytokine that binds to TNFRSF10A/TRAILR1, TNFRSF10B/TRAILR2, TNFRSF10C/TRAILR3, TNFRSF10D/TRAILR4 and possibly also to TNFRSF11B/OPG (PubMed:26457518, PubMed:10549288). Induces apoptosis. Its activity may be modulated by binding to the decoy receptors TNFRSF10C/TRAILR3, TNFRSF10D/TRAILR4 and TNFRSF11B/OPG that cannot induce apoptosis. From Homo sapiens (Human).
   3493..4170    +  CDS            IGHG1 (fragment): IGHG1_HUMAN - Experimental evidence at protein level: Swiss-Prot protein existence level 1. Constant region of immunoglobulin heavy chains. Immunoglobulins, also known as antibodies, are membrane-bound or secreted glycoproteins produced by B lymphocytes. In the recognition phase of humoral immunity, the membrane-bound immunoglobulins serve as receptors which, upon binding of a specific antigen, trigger the clonal expansion and differentiation of B lymphocytes into immunoglobulins- secreting plasma cells. Secreted immunoglobulins mediate the effector phase of humoral immunity, which results in
   4385..4496    +  polyA_signal   bGH poly(A) signal: bovine growth hormone polyadenylation signal
   4497..4605    +  rep_origin     f1 ori (fragment): f1 bacteriophage origin of replication; arrow indicates direction of (+) strand synthesis
   4619..4948    +  promoter       SV40 promoter: SV40 enhancer and early promoter
   4996..5043    +  promoter       EM7 promoter: synthetic bacterial promoter&nbsp
   5062..5661    +  CDS            PuroR (fragment): puromycin N-acetyltransferase; pac from Streptomyces; confers resistance to puromycin
   5671..5796    +  CDS            ble (fragment): BLE_KLEPN - Experimental evidence at protein level: Swiss-Prot protein existence level 1. Binding protein with a strong affinity to the bleomycin family of antibiotics. Binds to CL990; an antimitotic-antibiotic compound. From Klebsiella pneumoniae.
   5791..5912    +  polyA_signal   SV40 poly(A) signal: SV40 polyadenylation signal
   5965..6825    -  CDS            AmpR: β-lactamase; bla; confers resistance to ampicillin, carbenicillin, and related antibiotics
   6828..89      -  promoter       AmpR promoter (fragment) (across the origin): bla
>Addgene plasmid #156697 | pD649-HAsp-TNFSF10-Fc(DAPA)-AviTag-6xHis | depositor full sequence | sequence record 302503 | Full Sequence
TTTCAATATTATTGAAGCATTTATCAGGGTTATTGTCTCATGAGCGGATACATATTTGAATGTATTTAGA
AAAATAAACAAATAGGGGTCAGTGTTACAACCAATTAACCAATTCTGAACATTATCGCGAGCCCATTTAT
ACCTGAATATGGCTCATAACACCCCTTGCTCATGACCAAAATCCCTTAACGTGAGTTACGCGCGCGTCGT
TCCACTGAGCGTCAGACCCCGTAGAAAAGATCAAAGGATCTTCTTGAGATCCTTTTTTTCTGCGCGTAAT
CTGCTGCTTGCAAACAAAAAAACCACCGCTACCAGCGGTGGTTTGTTTGCCGGATCAAGAGCTACCAACT
CTTTTTCCGAAGGTAACTGGCTTCAGCAGAGCGCAGATACCAAATACTGTTCTTCTAGTGTAGCCGTAGT
TAGCCCACCACTTCAAGAACTCTGTAGCACCGCCTACATACCTCGCTCTGCTAATCCTGTTACCAGTGGC
TGCTGCCAGTGGCGATAAGTCGTGTCTTACCGGGTTGGACTCAAGACGATAGTTACCGGATAAGGCGCAG
CGGTCGGGCTGAACGGGGGGTTCGTGCACACAGCCCAGCTTGGAGCGAACGACCTACACCGAACTGAGAT
ACCTACAGCGTGAGCTATGAGAAAGCGCCACGCTTCCCGAAGGGAGAAAGGCGGACAGGTATCCGGTAAG
CGGCAGGGTCGGAACAGGAGAGCGCACGAGGGAGCTTCCAGGGGGAAACGCCTGGTATCTTTATAGTCCT
GTCGGGTTTCGCCACCTCTGACTTGAGCGTCGATTTTTGTGATGCTCGTCAGGGGGGCGGAGCCTATGGA
AAAACGCCAGCAACGCGGCCTTTTTACGGTTCCTGGCCTTTTGCTGGCCTTTTGCTCACATGTTCTTTCC
TGCGTTATCCCCTGATTCTGTGGATAACCGTATTACCGCCTTTGAGTGAGCTGATACCGCTCGCCGCAGC
CGAACGACCGAGCGCAGCGAGTCAGTGAGCGAGGAAGCGGAAGGCGAGAGTAGGGAACTGCCAGGCATCA
AACTAAGCAGAAGGCCCCTGACGGATGGCCTTTTTGCGTTTCTACAAACTCTTTCTGTGTTGTAAAACGA
CGGCCAGTCTTAAGCTCGGGCCCCCTGGGCGGTTCTGATAACGAGTAATCGTTAATCCGCAAATAACGTA
AAAACCCGCTTCGGCGGGTTTTTTTATGGGGGGAGTTTAGGGAAAGAGCATTTGTCAGAATATTTAAGGG
CGCCTGTCACTTTGCTTGATATATGAGAATTATTTAACCTTATAAATGAGAAAAAAGCAACGCACTTTAA
ATAAGATACGTTGCTTTTTCGATTGATGAACACCTATAATTAAACTATTCATCTATTATTTATGATTTTT
TGTATATACAATATTTCTAGTTTGTTAAAGAGAATTAAGAAAATAAATCTCGAAAATAATAAAGGGAAAA
TCAGTTTTTGATATCAAAATTATACATGTCAACGATAATACAAAATATAATACAAACTATAAGATGTTAT
CAGTATTTATTATCATTTAGAATAAATTTTGTGTCGCCCTTAATTGTGAGCGGATAACAATTACGAGCTT
CATGCACAGTGGCGTTGACTCAATATTGGCCATTAGCCATATTATTCATTGGTTATATAGCATAAATCAA
TATTGGCTATTGGCCATTGCATACGTTGTATCTATATCATAATATGTACATTTATATTGGCTCATGTCCA
ATATGACCGCCATGTTGGCATTGATTATTGACTAGTTATTAATAGTAATCAATTACGGGGTCATTAGTTC
ATAGCCCATATATGGAGTTCCGCGTTACATAACTTACGGTAAATGGCCCGCCTGGCTGACCGCCCAACGA
CCCCCGCCCATTGACGTCAATAATGACGTATGTTCCCATAGTAACGCCAATAGGGACTTTCCATTGACGT
CAATGGGTGGAGTATTTACGGTAAACTGCCCACTTGGCAGTACATCAAGTGTATCATATGCCAAGTACGC
CCCCTATTGACGTCAATGACGGTAAATGGCCCGCCTGGCATTATGCCCAGTACATGACCTTATGGGACTT
TCCTACTTGGCAGTACATCTACGTATTAGTCATCGCTATTACCATGGTGATGCGGTTTTGGCAGTACATC
AATGGGCGTGGATAGCGGTTTGACTCACGGGGATTTCCAAGTCTCCACCCCATTGACGTCAATGGGAGTT
TGTTTTGGCACCAAAATCAACGGGACTTTCCAAAATGTCGTAACAACTCCGCCCCATTGACGCAAATGGG
CGGTAGGCGTGTACGGTGGGAGGTCTATATAAGCAGAGCTCGTTTAGTGAACCGTCAGATCGCCTGGAGA
CGCCATCCACGCTGTTTTGACCTCCATAGAAGACACCGGGACCGATCCAGCCTCCGCGGCCGGGAACGGT
GCATTGGAACGCGGATTCCCCGTGCCAAGAGTGACGTAAGTACCGCCTATAGAGTCTATAGGCCCACCCC
CTTGGCTTCGTTAGAACGCGGCTACAATTAATACATAACCTTATGTATCATACACATACGATTTAGGTGA
CACTATAGAATAACATCCACTTTGCCTTTCTCTCCACAGGTGTCCACTCCCAGGTCCAACTGCACCTCGG
TTCTATCGAAAACGCGCCTGCTAGCGCCACCATGAAGACCATCATTGCCCTGAGCTACATCTTCTGCCTG
GTGTTCGCTGCGGCCGCCACAAATGAGCTGAAGCAGATGCAGGACAAGTACAGCAAGAGCGGAATCGCCT
GCTTCCTGAAAGAGGACGACAGCTACTGGGACCCCAACGACGAAGAGAGCATGAACAGCCCCTGCTGGCA
AGTGAAGTGGCAGCTGAGACAGCTCGTGCGGAAGATGATCCTGCGGACCAGCGAAGAGACAATCAGCACC
GTGCAAGAGAAGCAGCAGAACATCAGCCCTCTCGTCAGAGAGAGAGGCCCTCAGAGAGTTGCCGCTCACA
TTACCGGCACCAGAGGCAGAAGCAATACCCTGAGCAGCCCCAACAGCAAGAATGAGAAGGCCCTGGGCAG
AAAGATCAACAGCTGGGAGTCTAGCAGAAGCGGCCACAGCTTTCTGAGCAACCTGCACCTGAGAAACGGC
GAGCTGGTTATCCACGAGAAGGGCTTCTACTACATCTACAGCCAGACCTACTTCCGGTTCCAAGAGGAAA
TCAAAGAGAACACCAAGAACGACAAGCAGATGGTGCAGTACATCTATAAGTACACGAGCTACCCCGATCC
GATCCTGCTGATGAAGTCCGCCAGAAACAGCTGCTGGTCCAAGGATGCCGAGTACGGCCTGTACAGCATC
TACCAAGGCGGCATCTTCGAGCTGAAAGAGAATGACCGGATCTTCGTGTCCGTGACCAACGAGCACCTGA
TCGACATGGACCACGAGGCCAGCTTTTTCGGCGCCTTTCTCGTTGGAGGCGCGCCGGGCGGCGACAAGAC
CCACACCTGCCCCCCCTGCCCAGCTCCAGAACTGCTGGGAGGGCCTTCCGTGTTCCTGTTCCCCCCCAAG
CCCAAGGACACCCTGATGATCAGCAGGACCCCCGAGGTGACCTGCGTGGTGGTGGCCGTGTCCCACGAGG
ACCCAGAGGTGAAGTTCAACTGGTACGTGGACGGCGTGGAGGTGCACAACGCCAAGACCAAGCCCAGAGA
GGAGCAGTACAACAGCACCTACAGGGTGGTGTCCGTGCTGACCGTGCTGCACCAGGACTGGCTGAACGGC
AAAGAATACAAGTGCAAAGTCTCCAACAAGGCCCTGGCTGCCCCAATCGAAAAGACAATCAGCAAGGCCA
AGGGCCAGCCACGGGAGCCCCAGGTGTACACCCTGCCCCCCAGCCGGGAGGAGATGACCAAGAACCAGGT
GTCCCTGACCTGTCTGGTGAAGGGCTTCTACCCCAGCGATATCGCCGTGGAGTGGGAGAGCAACGGCCAG
CCCGAGAACAACTACAAGACCACCCCCCCAGTGCTGGACAGCGACGGCAGCTTCTTCCTGTACAGCAAGC
TGACCGTGGACAAGTCCAGGTGGCAGCAGGGCAACGTGTTCAGCTGCAGCGTGATGCACGAGGCCCTGCA
CAACCACTACACCCAGAAGTCCCTGAGCCTGAGCCCCGGCGGCAGCGGTCTTAATGATATTTTCGAGGCT
CAGAAGATTGAGTGGCATGAACACCACCACCATCACCACTAAGGCCGGCCTGTAGTCACTGGCACAACGC
GTTACCCGGTAAGCCAATCGGGTATACACGGTCGTCATACTGCAGACAGGGTTCTTCTACTTTGCAAGAT
AGTCTTGAGTAGTAAAATAAATAGATAGAGAAAATCAGCCTCGACTGTGCCTTCTAGTTGCCAGCCATCT
GTTGTTTGCCCCTCCCCCGTGCCTTCCTTGACCCTGGAAGGTGCCACTCCCACTGTCCTTTCCTAATAAA
ATGAGGAAATTGCATCACAACACTCAACCCTATCTCGGTCTATTCTTTTGATTTATAAGGGATTTTGCCG
ATTTCGGCCTATTGGTTAAAAAATGAGCTGATTTAACAAAAATTTAACGCGAATTAATTCTGTGGAATGT
GTGTCAGTTAGGGTGTGGAAAGTCCCCAGGCTCCCCAGCAGGCAGAAGTATGCAAAGCATGCATCTCAAT
TAGTCAGCAACCAGGTGTGGAAAGTCCCCAGGCTCCCCAGCAGGCAGAAGTATGCAAAGCATGCATCTCA
ATTAGTCAGCAACCATAGTCCCGCCCCTAACTCCGCCCATCCCGCCCCTAACTCCGCCCAGTTCCGCCCA
TTCTCCGCCCCATGGCTGACTAATTTTTTTTATTTATGCAGAGGCCGAGGCCGCCTCTGCCTCTGAGCTA
TTCCAGAAGTAGTGAGGAGGCTTTTTTGGAGGCCTAGGCTTTTGCAAAAAGCTCCCGGGAGCTTGTATAT
CCATTTTCGGATCTGATCAGCACGTGTTGACAATTAATCATCGGCATAGTATATCGGCATAGTATAATAC
GACAAGGTGAGGAACTAAACCATGACCGAGTACAAGCCCACGGTGCGCCTCGCCACCCGCGACGACGTCC
CCAGGGCCGTACGCACCCTCGCCGCCGCGTTCGCCGACTACCCCGCCACGCGCCACACCGTCGATCCGGA
CCGCCACATCGAGCGGGTCACCGAGCTGCAAGAACTCTTCCTCACGCGCGTCGGGCTCGACATCGGCAAG
GTGTGGGTCGCGGACGACGGCGCCGCGGTGGCGGTCTGGACCACGCCGGAGAGCGTCGAAGCGGGGGCGG
TGTTCGCCGAGATCGGCCCGCGCATGGCCGAGTTGAGCGGTTCCCGGCTGGCCGCGCAGCAACAGATGGA
AGGCCTCCTGGCGCCGCACCGGCCCAAGGAGCCCGCGTGGTTCCTGGCCACCGTCGGCGTCTCGCCCGAC
CACCAGGGCAAGGGTCTGGGCAGCGCCGTCGTGCTCCCCGGAGTGGAGGCGGCCGAGCGCGCCGGGGTGC
CCGCCTTCCTGGAGACATCCGCGCCCCGCAACCTCCCCTTCTACGAGCGGCTCGGCTTCACCGTCACCGC
CGACGTCGAGGTGCCCGAAGGACCGCGCACCTGGTGCATGACCCGCAAGCCCGGTGCCTGACACGTGCTA
CGAGATTTCGATTCCACCGCCGCCTTCTATGAAAGGTTGGGCTTCGGAATCGTTTTCCGGGACGCCGGCT
GGATGATCCTCCAGCGCGGGGATCTCATGCTGGAGTTCTTCGCCCACCCCAACTTGTTTATTGCAGCTTA
TAATGGTTACAAATAAAGCAATAGCATCACAAATTTCACAAATAAAGCATTTTTTTCACTGCATTCTAGT
TGTGGTTTGTCCAAACTCATCAATGTATCTTATCATGTCTGTATACCGTCGACCTCTAGCTAGAGCTTGG
CGTAATCATGGTCATTACCAATGCTTAATCAGTGAGGCACCTATCTCAGCGATCTGTCTATTTCGTTCAT
CCATAGTTGCCTGACTCCCCGTCGTGTAGATAACTACGATACGGGAGGGCTTACCATCTGGCCCCAGCGC
TGCGATGATACCGCGAGAACCACGCTCACCGGCTCCGGATTTATCAGCAATAAACCAGCCAGCCGGAAGG
GCCGAGCGCAGAAGTGGTCCTGCAACTTTATCCGCCTCCATCCAGTCTATTAATTGTTGCCGGGAAGCTA
GAGTAAGTAGTTCGCCAGTTAATAGTTTGCGCAACGTTGTTGCCATCGCTACAGGCATCGTGGTGTCACG
CTCGTCGTTTGGTATGGCTTCATTCAGCTCCGGTTCCCAACGATCAAGGCGAGTTACATGATCCCCCATG
TTGTGCAAAAAAGCGGTTAGCTCCTTCGGTCCTCCGATCGTTGTCAGAAGTAAGTTGGCCGCAGTGTTAT
CACTCATGGTTATGGCAGCACTGCATAATTCTCTTACTGTCATGCCATCCGTAAGATGCTTTTCTGTGAC
TGGTGAGTACTCAACCAAGTCATTCTGAGAATAGTGTATGCGGCGACCGAGTTGCTCTTGCCCGGCGTCA
ATACGGGATAATACCGCGCCACATAGCAGAACTTTAAAAGTGCTCATCATTGGAAAACGTTCTTCGGGGC
GAAAACTCTCAAGGATCTTACCGCTGTTGAGATCCAGTTCGATGTAACCCACTCGTGCACCCAACTGATC
TTCAGCATCTTTTACTTTCACCAGCGTTTCTGGGTGAGCAAAAACAGGAAGGCAAAATGCCGCAAAAAAG
GGAATAAGGGCGACACGGAAATGTTGAATACTCATATTCTTCCTT
