>Addgene plasmid #156697 | pD649-HAsp-TNFSF10-Fc(DAPA)-AviTag-6xHis | depositor partial sequence | sequence record 302504 | insert (extracellular domain)
ACAAATGAGCTGAAGCAGATGCAGGACAAGTACAGCAAGAGCGGAATCGCCTGCTTCCTGAAAGAGGACG
ACAGCTACTGGGACCCCAACGACGAAGAGAGCATGAACAGCCCCTGCTGGCAAGTGAAGTGGCAGCTGAG
ACAGCTCGTGCGGAAGATGATCCTGCGGACCAGCGAAGAGACAATCAGCACCGTGCAAGAGAAGCAGCAG
AACATCAGCCCTCTCGTCAGAGAGAGAGGCCCTCAGAGAGTTGCCGCTCACATTACCGGCACCAGAGGCA
GAAGCAATACCCTGAGCAGCCCCAACAGCAAGAATGAGAAGGCCCTGGGCAGAAAGATCAACAGCTGGGA
GTCTAGCAGAAGCGGCCACAGCTTTCTGAGCAACCTGCACCTGAGAAACGGCGAGCTGGTTATCCACGAG
AAGGGCTTCTACTACATCTACAGCCAGACCTACTTCCGGTTCCAAGAGGAAATCAAAGAGAACACCAAGA
ACGACAAGCAGATGGTGCAGTACATCTATAAGTACACGAGCTACCCCGATCCGATCCTGCTGATGAAGTC
CGCCAGAAACAGCTGCTGGTCCAAGGATGCCGAGTACGGCCTGTACAGCATCTACCAAGGCGGCATCTTC
GAGCTGAAAGAGAATGACCGGATCTTCGTGTCCGTGACCAACGAGCACCTGATCGACATGGACCACGAGG
CCAGCTTTTTCGGCGCCTTTCTCGTTGGA
